LOCUS       Exported 205 bp ds-DNA linear SYN 12-JUN-2021
DEFINITION  synthetic linear DNA
ACCESSION   .
VERSION     .
KEYWORDS    TAL-1CC2
SOURCE      synthetic DNA construct
  ORGANISM  synthetic DNA construct
REFERENCE   1 (bases 1 to 205)
  AUTHORS   Schmid-Burgk JL, Schmidt T, Kaiser V, Honing K, Hornung V
  TITLE     A ligation-independent cloning technique for high-throughput
            assembly of transcription activator-like effector genes.
  JOURNAL   Nat Biotechnol. 2012 Dec 16. doi: 10.1038/nbt.2460.
  PUBMED    23242165
REFERENCE   2 (bases 1 to 205)
  AUTHORS   .
  TITLE     Direct Submission
  JOURNAL   Exported Jun 12, 2021 from SnapGene Server 1.1.58
            http://www.snapgene.com
FEATURES             Location/Qualifiers
     source          1..205
                     /organism="synthetic DNA construct"
                     /mol_type="other DNA"
ORIGIN
        1 gaatgcagac acccgaccaa gttgtggcca ttgccagcca tgacggaggg aaacaagcat
       61 tggagactgt ccaacggctc cttcccgtgt tgtgtcaagc ccacggtttg acccctgcac
      121 aagtggtcgc catcgcctcc catgacggcg gtaagcaggc cctggaaaca gtgcaacggt
      181 tgctccctgt cttgtgtctg cattc
//
