>Addgene plasmid #41449 | TAL-1CC2 | addgene partial sequence | sequence record 55866 | M13_pUC_fwd
TCGAGCTCGGTACCTCGCGAATGCATCTAGATCCAAATGAATGCAGACACCCGACCAAGTTGTGGCCATT
GCCAGCCATGACGGAGGGAAACAAGCATTGGAGACTGTCCAACGGCTCCTTCCCGTGTTGTGTCAAGCCC
ACGGTTTGACCCCTGCACAAGTGGTCGCCATCGCCTCCCATGACGGCGGTAAGCAGGCCCTGGAAACAGT
GCAACGGTTGCTCCCTGTCTTGTGTCTGCATTCCCAAATATCGGATCCCGGGCCCGTCGACTGCAGAGGC
CTGCATGCAAGCTTGGCGTAATCATGGTCATAGCTGTTTCCTGTGTGAAATTGTTATCCGCTCACAATTC
CACACAACATACGAGCCGGAAGCATAAAGTGTAAAGCCTGGGGTGCCTAATGAGTGAGCTAACTCACATT
AATTGCGTTGCGCTCACTGCCCGCTTTCCAGTCGGGAAACCTGTCGTGCCAGCTGCATTAATGAATCGGC
CAACGCGCGGGGAGAGGCGGTTTGCGTATTGGGCGCTCTTCCGCTTCCTCGCTCACTGACTCGCTGCGCT
CGGTCGTTCGGCTGCGGCGAGCGGTATCAGCTCACTCAAAGGCGGTAATACGGTTATCCACAGAATCAGG
GGATAACGCAGGAAAGAACATGTGAGCAAAAGGCCAGCAAAAGGCCAGGAACCGTAAAAAGGCCGCGTTG
CTGGCGTTTTTCCATAGGCTCCGCCCCCCTGACGAGCATCACAAAAATCGACGCTCAAGTCAGAGGTGGC
GAAACCCGACAGGACTATAAAGATACCAGGCGTTTCCCCCTGGAAGCTCCCTCGTGCGCTCTCCTGTTCC
GACCCTGCCGCTTACCGGATACCTGTCCGCCTTTCTC
