[The description below was written by a language model from this plasmid's Addgene catalogue record and the feature table of its GenBank file.]
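Description:
TAL-1CC2 is a small bacterial cloning plasmid that belongs to a library of parts for building transcription activator-like effector (TALE) genes by ligation-independent cloning. It is catalogued as a PCR cloning vector on a custom backbone of about 2.96 kb, is maintained at high copy number in E. coli, and is selected with ampicillin. The record does not name the origin of replication or list any other backbone elements. The use of standard M13/pUC forward and reverse sequencing primers indicates that the insert is flanked by pUC-type primer sites.

The payload is a 205 bp synthetic insert named 1CC2. Given the associated publication, it is presumably one of the short TALE repeat modules that are combined in a defined order to build a DNA-binding repeat array. The name may encode the module's position in the assembly and the bases it recognises, but the record does not define the naming scheme, so this interpretation is tentative. The size would fit roughly two TALE repeats, though this too is not stated. No promoter, tag, reporter or expression element is recorded, which fits a storage or template plasmid rather than an expression construct.

The available GenBank record covers only the 205 bp insert, not the whole plasmid, and carries no annotation beyond a source feature describing it as synthetic DNA. Backbone features therefore cannot be confirmed from it. The plasmid's typical use is as a building block for high-throughput assembly of custom TALE genes, such as those used for designer nucleases or transcriptional regulators.
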