Addgene plasmid #41449: TAL-1CC2
Depositing lab: Veit Hornung. Depositing organization: Universitaetsklinikum Bonn. Publication: A ligation-independent cloning technique for high-throughput assembly of transcription activator-like effector genes. Schmid-Burgk JL, Schmidt T, Kaiser V, Honing K, Hornung V. Nat Biotechnol. 2012 Dec 16. doi: 10.1038/nbt.2460. PubMed 23242165.
Backbone
  Vector backbone: Custom backbone
  Backbone size w/o insert (bp): 2961
  Vector type: PCR Cloning Vector
Growth in bacteria
  Bacterial resistance: Ampicillin, 100 μg/mL
  Growth temperature: 37°C
  Growth strain: DH10B
  Copy number: High Copy
Gene/Insert
  Gene/Insert name: 1CC2
  Species: Synthetic
  Insert size (bp): 205
  Cloning method: Unknown
  Sequencing primers: 5′ M13_pUC_fwd; 3′ M13_pUC_rev
Terms and licenses: Academic/Nonprofit Terms; Industry Terms: Not Available to Industry
How to cite: TAL-1CC2 was a gift from Veit Hornung (Addgene plasmid # 41449 ; http://n2t.net/addgene:41449 ; RRID:Addgene_41449)
